Addgene plasmid #174492: pnEA-vH_His-TEV-SEPT2-msfGFP
Purpose: bacterial expression of human SEPT2 fused to monomeric superfolder GFP
Depositing lab: Manos Mavrakis. Publication: Insights into animal septins using recombinant human septin octamers with distinct SEPT9 isoforms. Iv F, Martins CS, Castro-Linares G, Taveneau C, Barbier P, Verdier-Pinard P, Camoin L, Audebert S, Tsai FC, Ramond L, Llewellyn A, Belhabib M, Nakazawa K, Di Cicco A, Vincentelli R, Wenger J, Cabantous S, Koenderink GH, Bertin A, Mavrakis M. J Cell Sci. 2021 Jul 8. pii: 270842. doi: 10.1242/jcs.258484. PubMed 34237139.
Backbone
  Vector backbone: pnEA-vH
  Total vector size (bp): 7545
  Vector type: Bacterial Expression
Growth in bacteria
  Bacterial resistance: Ampicillin, 100 μg/mL
  Growth temperature: 37°C
  Growth strain: DH5alpha
  Copy number: High Copy
Gene/Insert
  Gene/Insert name: SEPTIN2 (alt name: SEPT2)
  Species: H. sapiens (human)
  Entrez Gene: SEPTIN2 (a.k.a. DIFF6, NEDD-5, NEDD5, Pnutl3, SEPT2, hNedd5)
  Tag / fusion protein: His6-TEV (N terminal on insert); msfGFP (C terminal on insert)
  Cloning method: Gibson Cloning
  Sequencing primers: 5′ T7; 3′ T7 terminal
Terms and licenses: Academic/Nonprofit Terms; Industry Terms: Not Available to Industry
Depositor comments: For protein expression, grow at 17C.
How to cite: pnEA-vH_His-TEV-SEPT2-msfGFP was a gift from Manos Mavrakis (Addgene plasmid # 174492 ; http://n2t.net/addgene:174492 ; RRID:Addgene_174492)
