[The description below was written by a language model from this plasmid's Addgene catalogue record and pLannotate feature annotations shown in this document.]
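Description:
pnEA-vH_His-TEV-SEPT2-msfGFP is a bacterial expression plasmid of about 7.5 kb, built on the pnEA-vH backbone, for producing human septin 2 (SEPTIN2/SEPT2) fused to monomeric superfolder GFP in E. coli. It is maintained through a ColE1/pMB1-type origin and selected with ampicillin via the β-lactamase gene and its native promoter. The catalogue lists it as high copy, although the annotated backbone also carries pBR322-derived rop and bom elements. Several short tetracycline-resistance fragments and a tet promoter are also annotated. These are remnants of the pBR322 lineage rather than a functional marker.

The expression cassette follows the standard pET-style layout. A T7 promoter with an adjacent lac operator drives transcription, followed by the phage T7 gene 10 ribosome binding site and closed by a T7 terminator. A lacI gene with its own promoter on the same plasmid supplies the repressor, so expression requires a host providing T7 RNA polymerase and is induced with IPTG. The open reading frame begins with an N-terminal His6 tag and a TEV protease cleavage site, allowing affinity purification and subsequent tag removal. These are followed by the SEPT2 coding sequence and then directly by a C-terminal GFP. The annotation tool labels this GFP as the closely related moxGFP, but the depositor identifies it as msfGFP. The short capTEV and SET1 fragment hits are probably partial matches to the tag region and to vector sequence upstream of the terminator.

According to the associated publication, the construct serves in reconstituting recombinant human septin complexes, including octamers containing different SEPT9 isoforms. The fluorescent SEPT2 subunit allows those assemblies to be visualised.
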