Features (pLannotate 1.2.2; 21 found; start..end, strand, type, name):
    104..208     +  promoter       AmpR promoter: bla
    209..1069    +  CDS            AmpR: β-lactamase; bla; confers resistance to ampicillin, carbenicillin, and related antibiotics
   1240..1828    +  rep_origin     ori: high-copy-number ColE1/pMB1/pBR322/pUC origin of replication
   2014..2153    -  misc_feature   bom: basis of mobility region from pBR322
   2255..2446    -  CDS            rop: Rop protein, which maintains plasmids at low copy number; rop
   2463..2843    +  CDS            YPB1_ECOLX: Protein predicted: Swiss-Prot protein existence level 4. From Escherichia coli.
   3085..3709    -  CDS            TcR (fragment): tetracycline efflux protein; tet; confers resistance to tetracycline
   3724..3745    -  protein_bind   CAP binding site: CAP binding activates transcription in the presence of cAMP. E. coli catabolite activator protein
   3758..4839    -  CDS            lacI: lac repressor; lacI; The lac repressor binds to the lac operator to inhibit transcription in E. coli. This inhibition can be relieved by adding lactose or isopropyl-β-D-thiogalactopyranoside (IPTG).
   4840..4917    -  promoter       lacI promoter: lacI
   4925..5204    -  CDS            TcR (fragment): tetracycline efflux protein; tet; confers resistance to tetracycline
   5226..5244    +  promoter       T7 promoter: promoter for bacteriophage T7 RNA polymerase
   5245..5269    +  protein_bind   lac operator: The lac repressor binds to the lac operator to inhibit transcription in E. coli. This inhibition can be relieved by adding lactose or isopropyl-β-D-thiogalactopyranoside (IPTG). lac repressor encoded by lacI
   5284..5306    +  RBS            RBS: efficient ribosome binding site from bacteriophage T7 gene 10 (Olins and Rangwala, 1989)
   5325..5341    +  CDS            capTEV™ (fragment): composite tag for in vivo biotinylation, TEV protease cleavage, and 6xHis tagging
   5388..6470    +  CDS            SEPTIN2: SEPT2_HUMAN - Also known as DIFF6, KIAA0158, NEDD5, SEPT2. Experimental evidence at protein level: Swiss-Prot protein existence level 1. Filament-forming cytoskeletal GTPase. Forms a filamentous structure with SEPTIN12, SEPTIN6, SEPTIN2 and probably SEPTIN4 at the sperm annulus which is required for the structural integrity and motility of the sperm tail during postmeiotic differentiation (PubMed:25588830). Required for normal organization of the actin cytoskeleton. Plays a role in the biogenesis of polarized columnar- shaped epithelium by maintaining polyglutamylated microtubules, thus facili
   6471..7184    +  CDS            moxGFP: moxGFP is a basic (constitutively fluorescent) green fluorescent protein published in 2015, derived from Aequorea victoria. It is reported to be a rapidly-maturing monomer.
   7225..7274    +  CDS            SET1 (fragment): solubility-enhancement tag derived from T7 phage gene 10B
   7282..7329    +  terminator     T7 terminator: transcription terminator for bacteriophage T7 RNA polymerase
   7352..7456    -  CDS            TcR (fragment): tetracycline efflux protein; tet; confers resistance to tetracycline
   7504..7532    -  promoter       tet promoter: E. coli promoter for tetracycline efflux protein gene
>Addgene plasmid #174492 | pnEA-vH_His-TEV-SEPT2-msfGFP | addgene full sequence | sequence record 343818 | Addgene NGS Result
TTCTTGAAGACGAAAGGGCCTCGTGATACGCCTATTTTTATAGGTTAATGTCATGATAATAATGGTTTCT
TAGACGTCAGGTGGCACTTTTCGGGGAAATGTGCGCGGAACCCCTATTTGTTTATTTTTCTAAATACATT
CAAATATGTATCCGCTCATGAGACAATAACCCTGATAAATGCTTCAATAATATTGAAAAAGGAAGAGTAT
GAGTATTCAACATTTCCGTGTCGCCCTTATTCCCTTTTTTGCGGCATTTTGCCTTCCTGTTTTTGCTCAC
CCAGAAACGCTGGTGAAAGTAAAAGATGCTGAAGATCAGTTGGGTGCACGAGTGGGTTACATCGAACTGG
ATCTCAACAGCGGTAAGATCCTTGAGAGTTTTCGCCCCGAAGAACGTTTTCCAATGATGAGCACTTTTAA
AGTTCTGCTATGTGGCGCGGTATTATCCCGTGTTGACGCCGGGCAAGAGCAACTCGGTCGCCGCATACAC
TATTCTCAGAATGACTTGGTTGAGTACTCACCAGTCACAGAAAAGCATCTTACGGATGGCATGACAGTAA
GAGAATTATGCAGTGCTGCCATAACCATGAGTGATAACACTGCGGCCAACTTACTTCTGACAACGATCGG
AGGACCGAAGGAGCTAACCGCTTTTTTGCACAACATGGGGGATCATGTAACTCGCCTTGATCGTTGGGAA
CCGGAGCTGAATGAAGCCATACCAAACGACGAGCGTGACACCACGATGCCTGCAGCAATGGCAACAACGT
TGCGCAAACTATTAACTGGCGAACTACTTACTCTAGCTTCCCGGCAACAATTAATAGACTGGATGGAGGC
GGATAAAGTTGCAGGACCACTTCTGCGCTCGGCCCTTCCGGCTGGCTGGTTTATTGCTGATAAATCTGGA
GCCGGTGAGCGTGGGTCTCGCGGTATCATTGCAGCACTGGGGCCAGATGGTAAGCCCTCCCGTATCGTAG
TTATCTACACGACGGGGAGTCAGGCAACTATGGATGAACGAAATAGACAGATCGCTGAGATAGGTGCCTC
ACTGATTAAGCATTGGTAACTGTCAGACCAAGTTTACTCATATATACTTTAGATTGATTTAAAACTTCAT
TTTTAATTTAAAAGGATCTAGGTGAAGATCCTTTTTGATAATCTCATGACCAAAATCCCTTAACGTGAGT
TTTCGTTCCACTGAGCGTCAGACCCCGTAGAAAAGATCAAAGGATCTTCTTGAGATCCTTTTTTTCTGCG
CGTAATCTGCTGCTTGCAAACAAAAAAACCACCGCTACCAGCGGTGGTTTGTTTGCCGGATCAAGAGCTA
CCAACTCTTTTTCCGAAGGTAACTGGCTTCAGCAGAGCGCAGATACCAAATACTGTCCTTCTAGTGTAGC
CGTAGTTAGGCCACCACTTCAAGAACTCTGTAGCACCGCCTACATACCTCGCTCTGCTAATCCTGTTACC
AGTGGCTGCTGCCAGTGGCGATAAGTCGTGTCTTACCGGGTTGGACTCAAGACGATAGTTACCGGATAAG
GCGCAGCGGTCGGGCTGAACGGGGGGTTCGTGCACACAGCCCAGCTTGGAGCGAACGACCTACACCGAAC
TGAGATACCTACAGCGTGAGCTATGAGAAAGCGCCACGCTTCCCGAAGGGAGAAAGGCGGACAGGTATCC
GGTAAGCGGCAGGGTCGGAACAGGAGAGCGCACGAGGGAGCTTCCAGGGGGAAACGCCTGGTATCTTTAT
AGTCCTGTCGGGTTTCGCCACCTCTGACTTGAGCGTCGATTTTTGTGATGCTCGTCAGGGGGGCGGAGCC
TATGGAAAAACGCCAGCAACGCGGCCTTTTTACGGTTCCTGGCCTTTTGCTGGCCTTTTGCTCACATGTT
CTTTCCTGCGTTATCCCCTGATTCTGTGGATAACCGTATTACCGCCTTTGAGTGAGCTGATACCGCTCGC
CGCAGCCGAACGACCGAGCGCAGCGAGTCAGTGAGCGAGGAAGCGGAAGAGCGCCTGATGCGGTATTTTC
TCCTTACGCATCTGTGCGGTATTTCACACCGCAATGGTGCACTCTCAGTACAATCTGCTCTGATGCCGCA
TAGTTAAGCCAGTATACACTCCGCTATCGCTACGTGACTGGGTCATGGCTGCGCCCCGACACCCGCCAAC
ACCCGCTGACGCGCCCTGACGGGCTTGTCTGCTCCCGGCATCCGCTTACAGACAAGCTGTGACCGTCTCC
GGGAGCTGCATGTGTCAGAGGTTTTCACCGTCATCACCGAAACGCGCGAGGCAGCTGCGGTAAAGCTCAT
CAGCGTGGTCGTGAAGCGATTCACAGATGTCTGCCTGTTCATCCGCGTCCAGCTCGTTGAGTTTCTCCAG
AAGCGTTAATGTCTGGCTTCTGATAAAGCGGGCCATGTTAAGGGCGGTTTTTTCCTGTTTGGTCACTGAT
GCCTCCGTGTAAGGGGGATTTCTGTTCATGGGGGTAATGATACCGATGAAACGAGAGAGGATGCTCACGA
TACGGGTTACTGATGATGAACATGCCCGGTTACTGGAACGTTGTGAGGGTAAACAACTGGCGGTATGGAT
GCGGCGGGACCAGAGAAAAATCACTCAGGGTCAATGCCAGCGCTTCGTTAATACAGATGTAGGTGTTCCA
CAGGGTAGCCAGCAGCATCCTGCGATGCAGATCCGGAACATAATGGTGCAGGGCGCTGACTTCCGCGTTT
CCAGACTTTACGAAACACGGAAACCGAAGACCATTCATGTTGTTGCTCAGGTCGCAGACGTTTTGCAGCA
GCAGTCGCTTCACGTTCGCTCGCGTATCGGTGATTCATTCTGCTAACCAGTAAGGCAACCCCGCCAGCCT
AGCCGGGTCCTCAACGACAGGAGCACGATCATGCGCACCCGTGGCCAGGACCCAACGCTGCCCGAGATGC
GCCGCGTGCGGCTGCTGGAGATGGCGGACGCGATGGATATGTTCTGCCAAGGGTTGGTTTGCGCATTCAC
AGTTCTCCGCAAGAATTGATTGGCTCCAATTCTTGGAGTGGTGAATCCGTTAGCGAGGTGCCGCCGGCTT
CCATTCAGGTCGAGGTGGCCCGGCTCCATGCACCGCGACGCAACGCGGGGAGGCAGACAAGGTATAGGGC
GGCGCCTACAATCCATGCCAACCCGTTCCATGTGCTCGCCGAGGCGGCATAAATCGCCGTGACGATCAGC
GGTCCAATGATCGAAGTTAGGCTGGTAAGAGCCGCGAGCGATCCTTGAAGCTGTCCCTGATGGTCGTCAT
CTACCTGCCTGGACAGCATGGCCTGCAACGCGGGCATCCCGATGCCGCCGGAAGCGAGAAGAATCATAAT
GGGGAAGGCCATCCAGCCTCGCGTCGCGAACGCCAGCAAGACGTAGCCCAGCGCGTCGGCCGCCATGCCG
GCGATAATGGCCTGCTTCTCGCCGAAACGTTTGGTGGCGGGACCAGTGACGAAGGCTTGAGCGAGGGCGT
GCAAGATTCCGAATACCGCAAGCGACAGGCCGATCATCGTCGCGCTCCAGCGAAAGCGGTCCTCGCCGAA
AATGACCCAGAGCGCTGCCGGCACCTGTCCTACGAGTTGCATGATAAAGAAGACAGTCATAAGTGCGGCG
ACGATAGTCATGCCCCGCGCCCACCGGAAGGAGCTGACTGGGTTGAAGGCTCTCAAGGGCATCGGTCGAG
ATCCCGGTGCCTAATGAGTGAGCTAACTTACATTAATTGCGTTGCGCTCACTGCCCGCTTTCCAGTCGGG
AAACTGTCGTGCCAGCTGCATTAATGAATCGGCCAACGCGCGGGGAGAGGCGGTTTGCGTATTGGGCGCC
AGGGTGGTTTTTCTTTTCACCAGTGAGACGGGCAACAGCTGATTGCCCTTCACCGCCTGGCCCTGAGAGA
GTTGCAGCAAGCGGTCCACGCTGGTTTGCCCCAGCAGGCGAAAATCCTGTTTGATGGTGGTTAACGGCGG
GATATAACATGAGCTGTCTTCGGTATCGTCGTATCCCACTACCGAGATATCCGCACCAACGCGCAGCCCG
GACTCGGTAATGGCGCGCATTGCGCCCAGCGCCATCTGATCGTTGGCAACCAGCATCGCAGTGGGAACGA
TGCCCTCATTCAGCATTTGCATGGTTTGTTGAAAACCGGACATGGCACTCCAGTCGCCTTCCCGTTCCGC
TATCGGCTGAATTTGATTGCGAGTGAGATATTTATGCCAGCCAGCCAGACGCAGACGCGCCGAGACAGAA
CTTAATGGGCCCGCTAACAGCGCGATTTGCTGGTGACCCAATGCGACCAGATGCTCCACGCCCAGTCGCG
TACCGTCTTCATGGGAGAAAATAATACTGTTGATGGGTGTCTGGTCAGAGACATCAAGAAATAACGCCGG
AACATTAGTGCAGGCAGCTTCCACAGCAATGGCATCCTGGTCATCCAGCGGATAGTTAATGATCAGCCCA
CTGACGCGTTGCGCGAGAAGATTGTGCACCGCCGCTTTACAGGCTTCGACGCCGCTTCGTTCTACCATCG
ACACCACCACGCTGGCACCCAGTTGATCGGCGCGAGATTTAATCGCCGCGACAATTTGCGACGGCGCGTG
CAGGGCCAGACTGGAGGTGGCAACGCCAATCAGCAACGACTGTTTGCCCGCCAGTTGTTGTGCCACGCGG
TTGGGAATGTAATTCAGCTCCGCCATCGCCGCTTCCACTTTTTCCCGCGTTTTCGCAGAAACGTGGCTGG
CCTGGTTCACCACGCGGGAAACGGTCTGATAAGAGACACCGGCATACTCTGCGACATCGTATAACGTTAC
TGGTTTCACATTCACCACCCTGAATTGACTCTCTTCCGGGCGCTATCATGCCATACCGCGAAAGGTTTTG
CGCCATTCGATGGTGTCCGGGATCTCGACGCTCTCCCTTATGCGACTCCTGCATTAGGAAGCAGCCCAGT
AGTAGGTTGAGGCCGTTGAGCACCGCCGCCGCAAGGAATGGTGCATGCAAGGAGATGGCGCCCAACAGTC
CCCCGGCCACGGGGCCTGCCACCATACCCACGCCGAAACAAGCGCTCATGAGCCCGAAGTGGCGAGCCCG
ATCTTCCCCATCGGTGATGTCGGCGATATAGGCGCCAGCAACCGCACCTGTGGCGCCGGTGATGCCGGCC
ACGATGCGTCCGGCGTAGAGGATCGAGATCTCGATCCCGCGAAATTAATACGACTCACTATAGGGGAATT
GTGAGCGGATAACAATTCCCCACTAGTAATAATTTTGTTTAACTTTAAGAAGGAGATATACCATGGGCAG
CAGCCATCATCATCATCATCACAGCAGCGGTACCGGCAGCGGCGAAAACCTTTACTTCCAGGGCCATATG
TCTAAGCAACAACCAACTCAGTTTATAAATCCAGAAACTCCTGGCTATGTTGGATTTGCAAATCTTCCCA
ATCAAGTTCACCGAAAATCAGTGAAGAAGGGGTTCGAGTTCACTCTGATGGTGGTTGGTGAATCTGGTCT
AGGAAAATCAACTCTCATAAACAGCTTATTCCTGACTGATCTCTACCCAGAAAGAGTGATTCCTGGAGCT
GCAGAGAAAATTGAAAGAACTGTCCAGATAGAGGCTTCGACTGTTGAGATTGAAGAGCGGGGTGTGAAGC
TGCGGCTTACAGTAGTGGACACTCCCGGCTACGGGGATGCCATCAACTGCAGGGATTGTTTCAAGACAAT
TATCTCCTACATTGATGAGCAGTTTGAACGCTACCTACATGATGAGAGTGGACTGAACAGGCGTCACATC
ATTGATAACAGGGTACATTGTTGCTTCTACTTCATTTCACCTTTTGGACATGGACTGAAGCCCTTAGATG
TTGCATTTATGAAAGCGATACACAATAAGGTGAATATTGTGCCTGTCATTGCGAAAGCTGACACTCTCAC
TCTGAAGGAGCGTGAGCGGCTTAAGAAAAGGATTTTGGATGAAATTGAAGAGCATAACATTAAAATCTAT
CACTTACCTGATGCAGAGTCAGATGAAGATGAAGACTTTAAGGAGCAGACTAGACTCCTCAAGGCCAGTA
TCCCATTCTCTGTGGTTGGCTCCAACCAGTTGATTGAAGCCAAAGGCAAGAAGGTTAGAGGCCGTCTCTA
CCCATGGGGTGTTGTAGAGGTGGAGAACCCAGAACACAATGACTTTCTGAAGCTGAGAACGATGCTCATC
ACCCACATGCAGGACCTACAGGAAGTGACCCAAGACCTTCACTATGAAAACTTCCGTTCTGAGAGGCTGA
AGAGAGGCGGCAGGAAAGTAGAGAATGAGGACATGAATAAAGACCAGATCTTGCTTGAAAAGGAGGCTGA
GCTCCGCCGCATGCAAGAGATGATTGCAAGAATGCAAGCGCAGATGCAGATGCAGATGCAGGGTGGTGAC
GGCGACGGCGGGGCTCTCGGCCACCATGTGGTGTCCAAGGGCGAGGAGCTGTTCACCGGCGTGGTGCCCA
TCCTGGTGGAGCTGGATGGCGACGTGAACGGCCACAAGTTCAGCGTGCGCGGCGAGGGCGAGGGCGACGC
CACCAACGGCAAGCTGACCCTGAAGTTCATCTGCACCACCGGCAAGCTGCCCGTGCCCTGGCCCACCCTG
GTGACCACCCTGACCTACGGCGTGCAGTGCTTCAGCCGCTACCCCGATCACATGAAGCAGCACGATTTCT
TCAAGAGCGCCATGCCCGAGGGCTACGTGCAGGAGCGCACCATCAGCTTCAAGGATGACGGCACCTACAA
GACCCGCGCCGAGGTGAAGTTCGAGGGCGATACCCTGGTGAACCGCATCGAGCTGAAGGGCATCGATTTC
AAGGAGGATGGCAACATCCTGGGCCACAAGCTGGAGTACAACTTCAACAGCCACAACGTGTACATCACCG
CCGATAAGCAGAAGAACGGCATCAAGGCCAACTTCAAGATCCGCCACAATGTGGAGGATGGCTCCGTGCA
GCTGGCCGATCACTACCAGCAGAACACCCCCATCGGCGACGGCCCAGTGCTGCTGCCCGATAACCACTAC
CTGAGCACCCAGAGCAAGCTGTCCAAGGACCCCAACGAGAAGCGCGATCACATGGTGCTGCTGGAGTTCG
TGACCGCCGCCGGCATCACCCTGGGCATGGATGAGCTGTACAAGTAAGGATCCTAATAGTCTAGAGCTAG
CCCTAGGAGATCCGGCTGCTAACAAAGCCCGAAAGGAAGCTGAGTTGGCTGCTGCCACCGCTGAGCAATA
ACTAGCATAACCCCTTGGGGCCTCTAAACGGGTCTTGAGGGGTTTTTTGCTGAAAGGAGGAACTATATCC
GGATATCCCGCAAGAGGCCCGGCAGTACCGGCATAACCAAGCCTATGCCTACAGCATCCAGGGTGACGGT
GCCGAGGATGACGATGAGCGCATTGTTAGATTTCATACACGGTGCCTGACTGCGTTAGCAATTTAACTGT
GATAAACTACCGCATTAAAGCTTATCGATGATAAGCTGTCAAACATGAGAA
